Addgene plasmid #28184: p-1459-adcy4-Luc
Depositing lab: Bernard Schimmer. Depositing organization: University of Toronto. Publication: A polymorphic form of steroidogenic factor-1 is associated with adrenocorticotropin resistance in y1 mouse adrenocortical tumor cell mutants. Frigeri C, Tsao J, Cordova M, Schimmer BP. Endocrinology. 2002 Oct . 143(10):4031-7. 10.1210/en.2002-220349 PubMed 12239114.
Backbone
  Vector backbone: pGL3-basic
  Backbone manufacturer: Promega
  Backbone size w/o insert (bp): 5000
  Vector type: Mammalian Expression, Luciferase
Growth in bacteria
  Bacterial resistance: Ampicillin, 100 μg/mL
  Growth temperature: 37°C
  Growth strain: DH5alpha
  Copy number: High Copy
Gene/Insert
  Gene/Insert name: Adcy4 promoter (alt name: Adcy4)
  Species: M. musculus (mouse)
  Insert size (bp): 1812
  Entrez Gene: Adcy4 (a.k.a. KIAA4004, mKIAA4004)
  Tag / fusion protein: Luciferase (C terminal on insert)
  Cloning method: Restriction Enzyme
  Sequencing primers: 5′ n/a; 3′ Luc_N_Rev
Terms and licenses: Academic/Nonprofit Terms; Industry Terms: Not Available to Industry
Depositor comments: Contains a total of ~1812 bp of genomic DNA--i.e.,1459 bp upstream of the Adcy4 transcription start site and 353 bp downstream of the transcription start site. The downstream DNA includes exon I, intron I and the non-coding portion of exon II.
How to cite: p-1459-adcy4-Luc was a gift from Bernard Schimmer (Addgene plasmid # 28184 ; http://n2t.net/addgene:28184 ; RRID:Addgene_28184)
