[The description below was written by a language model from this plasmid's Addgene catalogue record.]
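Description:
p-1459-adcy4-Luc is a promoter-reporter plasmid built on pGL3-basic, a promoterless, enhancerless firefly luciferase vector intended for transient transfection of mammalian cells. It is propagated in E. coli as a high-copy plasmid under ampicillin selection. The record gives no feature table, so the individual backbone elements are not itemised. The backbone is listed at about 5 kb without the insert.

The insert is roughly 1812 bp of mouse genomic DNA from the Adcy4 locus, which encodes adenylyl cyclase type 4, placed by restriction cloning immediately upstream of the luciferase coding region. According to the depositor's notes, it comprises 1459 bp of sequence upstream of the Adcy4 transcription start site plus 353 bp downstream of it. The downstream portion covers exon I, intron I and the non-coding part of exon II. Although the catalogue lists luciferase as a C-terminal "tag", no Adcy4 coding sequence is present, so this is a transcriptional fusion rather than a protein fusion. Because pGL3-basic has no promoter of its own, luciferase output depends on the Adcy4 regulatory sequence and serves as a readout of its promoter activity.

The construct is suited to measuring Adcy4 promoter strength and to examining how trans-acting factors or cellular backgrounds affect it. The associated publication concerns a polymorphic form of steroidogenic factor-1 and adrenocorticotropin resistance in Y1 mouse adrenocortical tumour cell mutants, which suggests the reporter was used to study Adcy4 regulation in that setting. The name suggests it may belong to a series defined by 5′ endpoints, but the record does not say so.
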