>Addgene plasmid #28184 | p-1459-adcy4-Luc | addgene partial sequence | sequence record 34537 | 28184 with LucNrev
GGCGCCGGGCCTTTCTTTATGTTTTTGGCGTCTTCCATGGTCTTCCCCGCCCCAGCCCGGAGCCCCTGCC
CTAGGGATCACAGGGCGCTGAGTCAATAACCTGGCCCGGACCACCGCGCTTTCCCATCTCTCCCGAAGCC
ACTCTCGGGCAAGCCACTAAGCTTTCAGCAGCAATAGGGTTCCCTGCTAAGTGCTCTCTCACAGGGCTCC
CAGCTGTGACAGGACTTCTTTATCCTTCCCACAAACCATACCGTGCTAGTGTCCTGGCTGGAGCTGAGAA
GAAGGTGCCGCAGACTCACCGCTTTGGGTCAAGCTCCAGAAGTTCTCTCAGCAAAGCTAGGCTCCAGGAG
GGAACCTGGGTGGGATGGCTACTACTCACCTTCGCTGCTTTGCTAGTGGCTCAGGGCCTGCCGGGCGACT
GGCACTTCCCTCTTGGCGCCAAGGCCCCCTCCCACTTCCCCGCGATACAGCCCAGCCCCTTCCCGTTCTG
GAGCCTGACTCCCCTGGCTGCTTCCCATGCTCAGATTGCATTCTCTAATCATCACCTTCTCTCTTTCTTT
AACGACGACGACGATGTCGATGAGCAGGTGGGCCGTGGGAGAAACACGAGGTAACGGGGTAAGGGGACGA
CAAAGGGATGTGACAAGATAAGGATACAACATTTGGAAGTGGGGAGGCCAAGGAAAGCCTGGGAGAAAGC
GGGGAGGTGGGGGGGTGTCCTGGTACCAGCTGGGGCCGGGGTGTGGGCGAGGTCAGGAGTGACATTTCCC
GTTCACTCTTGGTCCCTCTGATGT
